>Addgene plasmid #112993 | pFastBac Dual PNG-STII PLU-HIS | addgene full sequence | sequence record 217440 | Addgene NGS Result
TTCTCTGTCACAGAATGAAAATTTTTCTGTCATCTCTTCGTTATTAATGTTTGTAATTGACTGAATATCA
ACGCTTATTTGCAGCCTGAATGGCGAATGGG
[124 nt withheld, positions 102-225]
C
[91 nt withheld, positions 227-317]
A
[49 nt withheld, positions 319-367]
CCTTTGACGTTGGAGTCCACGTTCTT
[37 nt withheld, positions 394-430]
ACCCTATCTCGGTCTATTCTTTTGATTTATAAGGGATTTTGCCGATTTCGGCCTATTGGTTAAAAAATGA
GCTGATTTAACAAAAATTTAACGCGAATTTTAACAAAATATTAACGCTTACAATTTAGGTGGCACTTTTC
GGGGAAATGTGCGCGGAACCCCTATTTGTTTATTTTTCTAAATACATTCAAATATGTATCCGCTCATGAG
ACAATAACCCTGATAAATGCTTCAATAATATTGAAAAAGGAAGAGTATGAGTATTCAACATTTCCGTGTC
GCCCTTATTCCCTTTTTTGCGGCATTTTGCCTTCCTGTTTTTGCTCACCCAGAAACGCTGGTGAAAGTAA
AAGATGCTGAAGATCAGTTGGGTGCACGAGTGGGTTACATCGAACTGGATCTCAACAGCGGTAAGATCCT
TGAGAGTTTTCGCCCCGAAGAACGTTTTCCAATGATGAGCACTTTTAAAGTTCTGCTATGTGGCGCGGTA
TTATCCCGTATTGACGCCGGGCAAGAGCAACTCGGTCGCCGCATACACTATTCTCAGAATGACTTGGTTG
AGTACTCACCAGTCACAGAAAAGCATCTTACGGATGGCATGACAGTAAGAGAATTATGCAGTGCTGCCAT
AACCATGAGTGATAACACTGCGGCCAACTTACTTCTGACAACGATCGGAGGACCGAAGGAGCTAACCGCT
TTTTTGCACAACATGGGGGATCATGTAACTCGCCTTGATCGTTGGGAACCGGAGCTGAATGAAGCCATAC
CAAACGACGAGCGTGACACCACGATGCCTGTAGCAATGGCAACAACGTTGCGCAAACTATTAACTGGCGA
ACTACTTACTCTAGCTTCCCGGCAACAATTAATAGACTGGATGGAGGCGGATAAAGTTGCAGGACCACTT
CTGCGCTCGGCCCTTCCGGCTGGCTGGTTTATTGCTGATAAATCTGGAGCCGGTGAGCGTGGGTCTCGCG
GTATCATTGCAGCACTGGGGCCAGATGGTAAGCCCTCCCGTATCGTAGTTATCTACACGACGGGGAGTCA
GGCAACTATGGATGAACGAAATAGACAGATCGCTGAGATAGGTGCCTCACTGATTAAGCATTGGTAACTG
TCAGACCAAGTTTACTCATATATACTTTAGATTGATTTAAAACTTCATTTTTAATTTAAAAGGATCTAGG
TGAAGATCCTTTTTGATAATCTCATGACCAAAATCCCTTAACGTGAGTTTTCGTTCCACTGAGCGTCAGA
CCCCGTAGAAAAGATCAAAGGATCTTCTTGAGATCCTTTTTTTCTGCGCGTAATCTGCTGCTTGCAAACA
AAAAAACCACCGCTACCAGCGGTGGTTTGTTTGCCGGATCAAGAGCTACCAACTCTTTTTCCGAAGGTAA
CTGGCTTCAGCAGAGCGCAGATACCAAATACTGTTCTTCTAGTGTAGCCGTAGTTAGGCCACCACTTCAA
GAACTCTGTAGCACCGCCTACATACCTCGCTCTGCTAATCCTGTTACCAGTGGCTGCTGCCAGTGGCGAT
AAGTCGTGTCTTACCGGGTTGGACTCAAGACGATAGTTACCGGATAAGGCGCAGCGGTCGGGCTGAACGG
GGGGTTCGTGCACACAGCCCAGCTTGGAGCGAACGACCTACACCGAACTGAGATACCTACAGCGTGAGCT
ATGAGAAAGCGCCACGCTTCCCGAAGGGAGAAAGGCGGACAGGTATCCGGTAAGCGGCAGGGTCGGAACA
GGAGAGCGCACGAGGGAGCTTCCAGGGGGAAACGCCTGGTATCTTTATAGTCCTGTCGGGTTTCGCCACC
TCTGACTTGAGCGTCGATTTTTGTGATGCTCGTCAGGGGGGCGGAGCCTATGGAAAAACGCCAGCAACGC
GGCCTTTTTACGGTTCCTGGCCTTTTGCTGGCCTTTTGCTCACATGTTCTTTCCTGCGTTATCCCCTGAT
TCTGTGGATAACCGTATTACCGCCTTTGAGTGAGCTGATACCGCTCGCCGCAGCCGAACGACCGAGCGCA
GCGAGTCAGTGAGCGAGGAAGCGGAAGAGCGCCTGATGCGGTATTTTCTCCTTACGCATCTGTGCGGTAT
TTCACACCGCATAGACCAGCCGCGTAACCTGGCAAAATCGGTTACGGTTGAGTAATAAATGGATGCCCTG
CGTAAGCGGGTGTGGGCGGACAATAAAGTCTTAAACTGAACAAAATAGATCTAAACTATGACAATAAAGT
CTTAAACTAGACAGAATAGTTGTAAACTGAAATCAGTCCAGTTATGCTGTGAAAAAGCATACTGGACTTT
TGTTATGGCTAAAGCAAACTCTTCATTTTCTGAAGTGCAAATTGCCCGTCGTATTAAAGAGGGGCGTGGC
CAAGGGCATGGTAAAGACTATATTCGCGGCGTTGTGACAATTTACCGAACAACTCCGCGGCCGGGAAGCC
GATCTCGGCTTGAACGAATTGTTAGGTGGCGGTACTTGGGTCGATATCAAAGTGCATCACTTCTTCCCGT
ATGCCCAACTTTGTATAGAGAGCCACTGCGGGATCGTCACCGTAATCTGCTTGCACGTAGATCACATAAG
CACCAAGCGCGTTGGCCTCATGCTTGAGGAGATTGATGAGCGCGGTGGCAATGCCCTGCCTCCGGTGCTC
GCCGGAGACTGCGAGATCATAGATATAGATCTCACTACGCGGCTGCTCAAACTTGGGCAGAACGTAAGCC
GCGAGAGCGCCAACAACCGCTTCTTGGTCGAAGGCAGCAAGCGCGATGAATGTCTTACTACGGAGCAAGT
TCCCGAGGTAATCGGAGTCCGGCTGATGTTGGGAGTAGGTGGCTACGTCTCCGAACTCACGACCGAAAAG
ATCAAGAGCAGCCCGCATGGATTTGACTTGGTCAGGGCCGAGCCTACATGTGCGAATGATGCCCATACTT
GAGCCACCTAACTTTGTTTTAGGGCGACTGCCCTGCTGCGTAACATCGTTGCTGCTGCGTAACATCGTTG
CTGCTCCATAACATCAAACATCGACCCACGGCGTAACGCGCTTGCTGCTTGGATGCCCGAGGCATAGACT
GTACAAAAAAACAGTCATAACAAGCCATGAAAACCGCCACTGCGCCGTTACCACCGCTGCGTTCGGTCAA
GGTTCTGGACCAGTTGCGTGAGCGCATACGCTACTTGCATTACAGTTTACGAACCGAACAGGCTTATGTC
AACTGGGTTCGTGCCTTCATCCGTTTCCACGGTGTGCGTCACCCGGCAACCTTGGGCAGCAGCGAAGTCG
AGGCATTTCTGTCCTGGCTGGCGAACGAGCGCAAGGTTTCGGTCTCCACGCATCGTCAGGCATTGGCGGC
CTTGCTGTTCTTCTACGGCAAGGTGCTGTGCACGGATCTGCCCTTGCTTCAGGAGATCGGTAGACCTCGG
CCGTCGCGGCGCTTGCCGGTGGTGCTGACCCCGGATGAAGTGGTTCGCATCCTCGGTTTTCTGGAAGGCG
AGCATCGTTTGTTCGCCCAGGACTCTAGCTATAGTTCTAGTGGTTGGCTACGTACCCGTAGTGGCTATGG
CAGGGCTTGCCGCCCCGACGTTGGCTGCGAGCCCTGGGCCTTCACCCGAACTTGGGGGTTGGGGTGGGGA
AAAGGAAGAAACGCGGGCGTATTGGTCCCAATGGGGTCTCGGTGGGGTATCGACAGAGTGCCAGCCCTGG
GACCGAACCCCGCGTTTATGAACAAACGACCCAACACCCGTGCGTTTTATTCTGTCTTTTTATTGCCGTC
ATAGCGCGGGTTCCTTCCGGTATTGTCTCCTTCCGTGTTTCAGTTAGCCTCCCCCATCTCCCGGTACCTA
TTTTTCGAACTGCGGGTGAGACCAAGCAGAACCACCAGAACCACCACCAGAACCACCACCTTTTTCGAAC
TGCGGGTGAGACCAGTAGCTGTAGCTGAAGTAATGCTTGTAGAGGGTCACAGTCATGCCGGCGTCGAGGT
GGAAGATGTCTGGTAGGCAGATGCGGCGCTCCTGCTCGTAAACGACCATCAGCTCGCAAACTTGCGCCCA
CACGGGATCGTAGAGACGCCGGATGAGCTGGCAGTCGAGCCGGGGGCGGACCAGCGCCTGGACTACGGTG
TGCAGTAGGGCAGGGGTGGCGTTCTTGTCGAGAAACGCGGCGAAGGGGCTGCGTCCGAGGCACAGCTCGT
AGAGGACTAGCCCCAGTGACCACACGTCCGACTTGAAATCCACCTTGCCCTGGCTGGACATCGCCTCCGG
GGCCATGTACATGGGCGTGCCCATGCCCGCCTGCAGTTGAGTGCTGGGCGCATGAACGTTCGCGATCCCA
AAGTCGGCGATCTTGACGCGGTCGTTGGCGTCGAGGAGCATGTTCTCGGGCTTGATGTCTCGGTGGATGA
CGCAGCGGATGTGCAGGTACTCGAGTCCCACTACCATGTCGCGGAAGTAGCCCATCAGCCGCTCCTGATT
GACTCCCCCGGTGCCTGACGGCAGCTGCTGGATGACATCCCTCAAGGTGCCGTTGGGCACGTACTCCATC
ACGATGTTCACAGTGCCCGCGTGGCTAAAGGAGCGCAGGAACTCAACGATGTGCGGGTGGCGCAGCTGCG
AGATGATGTACACCTCCTCCTTGATCAATCCCAACTCTGTCTTCGGATTCCGGACGATGATCCGCTTCAC
GCACACCTTCCTCTCCGGCTGTCCGCGCACCTCGTTTTGGTGGCAGAGGAAGACCCGGCCAAAGGTGCCC
TGGCCCAGCACCCTTACCGCACGCAGCTTAGAGTCACCCAGTTCCATCCCGGGTGATCAAGTCTTCGTCG
AGTGATTGTAAATAAAATGTAATTTACAGTATAGTATTTTAATTAATATACAAATGATTTGATAATAATT
CTTATTTAACTATAATATATTGTGTTGGGTTGAATTAAAGGTCCGTATACTCCGGAATATTAATAGATCA
TGGAGATAATTAAAATGATAACCATCTCGCAAATAAATAAGTATTTTACTGTTTTCGTAACAGTTTTGTA
ATAAAAAAACCTATAAATATTCCGGATTATTCATACCGTCCCACCATCGGGCGCGGATCCCGGTCCGAAG
CGCGCGGAATTCAAAGGCCTACGTCGACACTAGTATGGGTGAAATAAATGCACTCAGCTGCGTTGGACAG
GACGATGTCGTTTCCCTGCGCATCGTGTGCACCATGGCTCGCGACGGCAAGCAGCACAACCTCGAGGATG
TGGACATGTACGGGAATACCGCCCTATTGAAGGCCTGCTATTTGGGTCGATTTGAGTGCGCTCGTACGCT
GCTGGAATTCGGTGCAAATATCTTTGCTATGAACTATTTTGGTCAAAATGCCCTGACACTGGCCACTTAT
GCTGGGCATTTGACTTTAGTAAAGGAACTGTTGAGGCGAAGATCCTACAAGGATTTCAATCTCTCTTCTA
TGATCCCGGCCCTCTGTGTGGCTACACTGCAAAAACACTCCGCTTTGGTGGCCTATTTTACTCAATTGGA
TCCGAGGGGCGTGCAAGAAACTCAAACAGTGCATGGTCTGGGAGTTGCAGAGCTGCGTGGAATGATTAAA
GCTGCAGGACGCTTAGATAAGCGCAATGTGCGCTCTCCTCCCACTTTTATTAGCAATCGTCTGCGTGCGC
ACCATCACCACCATCACTAATCTAGAGCCTGCAGTCTCGACAAGCTTGTCGAGAAGTACTAGAGGATCAT
AATCAGCCATACCACATTTGTAGAGGTTTTACTTGCTTTAAAAAACCTCCCACACCTCCCCCTGAACCTG
AAACATAAAATGAATGCAATTGTTGTTGTTAACTTGTTTATTGCAGCTTATAATGGTTACAAATAAAGCA
ATAGCATCACAAATTTCACAAATAAAGCATTTTTTTCACTGCATTCTAGTTGTGGTTTGTCCAAACTCAT
CAATGTATCTTATCATGTCTGGATCTGATCACTGCTTGAGCCTAGGAGATCCGAACCAGATAAGTGAAAT
CTAGTTCCAAACTATTTTGTCATTTTTAATTTTCGTATTAGCTTACGACGCTACACCCAGTTCCCATCTA
TTTTGTCACTCTTCCCTAAATAATCCTTAAAAACTCCATTTCCACCCCTCCCAGTTCCCAACTATTTTGT
CCGCCCACAGCGGGGCATTTTTCTTCCTGTTATGTTTTTAATCAAACATCCTGCCAACTCCATGTGACAA
ACCGTCATCTTCGGCTACTTT
Features (pLannotate 1.2.2; 20 found; start..end, strand, type, name):
     81..97      +  CDS            lacZα (fragment): LacZα fragment of β-galactosidase; lacZ fragment
    102..556     +  rep_origin     f1 ori (sequence partly withheld): f1 bacteriophage origin of replication; arrow indicates direction of (+) strand synthesis
    582..686     +  promoter       AmpR promoter: bla
    687..1547    +  CDS            AmpR: β-lactamase; bla; confers resistance to ampicillin, carbenicillin, and related antibiotics
   1718..2306    +  rep_origin     ori: high-copy-number ColE1/pMB1/pBR322/pUC origin of replication
   2492..2543    -  misc_feature   bom (fragment): basis of mobility region from pBR322
   2611..2835    -  mobile_element Tn7R: mini-Tn7 element (right end of the Tn7 transposon) Tn7
   2902..3435    -  CDS            GmR: gentamycin acetyltransferase; aacC1; confers resistance to gentamycin
   3624..3652    -  promoter       Pc promoter: intI1 (promoter lies within the coding sequence); class 1 integron promoter
   3630..3989    -  CDS            YPR2_ECOLX (fragment): Protein predicted: Swiss-Prot protein existence level 4. From Escherichia coli.
   4160..4208    -  polyA_signal   HSV TK poly(A) signal: herpes simplex virus thymidine kinase polyadenylation signal (Cole and Stacy, 1985)
   4282..4298    -  CDS            Strep-Tag II (fragment): peptide that binds Strep-Tactin®, an engineered form of streptavidin
   4342..4358    -  CDS            Strep-Tag II (fragment): peptide that binds Strep-Tactin®, an engineered form of streptavidin
   4602..4841    -  CDS            map2k2 (fragment): MP2K2_XENLA - Also known as mek2. Experimental evidence at protein level: Swiss-Prot protein existence level 1. Catalyzes the concomitant phosphorylation of a threonine and a tyrosine residue in a Thr-Glu-Tyr sequence located in MAP kinases. From Xenopus laevis (African clawed frog).
   5264..5373    -  promoter       p10 promoter: baculovirus promoter for expression in insect cells
   5397..5488    +  promoter       polyhedrin promoter: polh from Autographa californica; promoter for the baculovirus polyhedrin gene
   5575..6096    +  CDS            plu: PLU_DROME - Experimental evidence at protein level: Swiss-Prot protein existence level 1. Inhibits DNA replication early in developments. May bind and block the action of a replication or initiation factor. From Drosophila melanogaster (Fruit fly).
   6165..6248    +  CDS            large T antigen (fragment): large T antigen from SV40 (simian virus 40)
   6271..6405    +  polyA_signal   SV40 poly(A) signal: SV40 polyadenylation signal
   6434..6599    -  mobile_element Tn7L: mini-Tn7 element (left end of the Tn7 transposon) Tn7
