[The description below was written by a language model from this plasmid's Addgene catalogue record and pLannotate feature annotations shown in this document.]
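Description:
pFastBac Dual PNG-STII PLU-HIS is a baculovirus donor (transfer) plasmid built on the pFastBac Dual backbone for co-expressing two Drosophila melanogaster proteins, the kinase Pan gu (png) and its partner Plutonium (plu), in insect cells. In E. coli it is maintained as a high-copy plasmid through a ColE1/pUC-type origin and selected with ampicillin (AmpR); an f1 origin is also present. The expression region, together with a gentamicin resistance gene (GmR), lies between the Tn7R and Tn7L ends of a mini-Tn7 element. When the plasmid is introduced into DH10Bac cells, this segment transposes into the resident bacmid, producing a recombinant baculovirus genome that can then be used to generate virus. The gentamicin and kanamycin markers listed in the record relate to this bacmid selection step.

The payload consists of two divergently oriented cassettes. The polyhedrin promoter drives plu, which the catalogue describes as C-terminally His-tagged, and this cassette ends in the SV40 poly(A) signal. On the opposite strand the p10 promoter drives the second open reading frame, terminated by the HSV TK poly(A) signal. The annotation tool labels only a kinase-homologous stretch of this frame (a match to a Xenopus MEK2 fragment), which is consistent with its being the png kinase coding sequence.

The record is inconsistent about the png tag. The purpose and tag fields state a C-terminal Flag, whereas the plasmid name says STII and the sequenced record shows two Strep-Tag II fragments at the 3′ end of that frame, with no Flag feature annotated. The His tag on plu is likewise not annotated as a separate feature. The two different affinity tags would suit co-expression and purification of the PNG–PLU complex, although the record states only baculovirus expression as the purpose.
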