Addgene plasmid #112993: pFastBac Dual PNG-STII PLU-HIS
Purpose: Baculovirus expression of Drosophila png-Flag and plu-His
Depositing lab: Terry Orr-Weaver. Depositing organization: Whitehead Institute for Biomedical Research.
Backbone
  Vector backbone: DH10BAC pFD
  Vector type: Insect Expression
  Selectable markers: Gentamicin ; Kanamycin
Growth in bacteria
  Bacterial resistance: Ampicillin, 100 μg/mL
  Growth temperature: 37°C
  Growth strain: DH5alpha
  Growth instructions: To make baculovirus, transform DNA into DH10BAC cells.
  Copy number: High Copy
Gene/Insert 1
  Gene/Insert name: png
  Species: D. melanogaster (fly)
  Entrez Gene: png (a.k.a. Dmel_CG11420, CG11420, Dmel\CG11420, EG:8D8.5, PNG, Png, fs(1)M2, pan-gnu)
  Tag / fusion protein: Flag (C terminal on insert)
  Cloning method: Restriction Enzyme; 5′ cloning site Unknown (unknown if destroyed); 3′ cloning site Unknown (unknown if destroyed)
Gene/Insert 2
  Gene/Insert name: plu
  Species: D. melanogaster (fly)
  Entrez Gene: plu (a.k.a. Dmel_CG9183, CG9183, Dmel\CG9183, PLU, Plu)
  Tag / fusion protein: His (C terminal on insert)
Terms and licenses: Academic/Nonprofit Terms; Industry Terms: Not Available to Industry
How to cite: pFastBac Dual PNG-STII PLU-HIS was a gift from Terry Orr-Weaver (Addgene plasmid # 112993 ; http://n2t.net/addgene:112993 ; RRID:Addgene_112993)
